>Addgene plasmid #217054 | pMV-Tc1-3_Xt | addgene full sequence | sequence record 442199 | Addgene NGS Result
AAAAATAAACAAATAGGGGTTCCGCGCACATTTCCCCGAAAAGTGCCACCTGACGTCTAAGAAACCATTA
TTATCATGACATTAACCTATAAAAATAGGCGTATCACGAGGCCCTTTCGTTGTAAAACGACGGCCAGTCG
AACCACGCAATGCGTCTCGATCCGCAGTGTCTTGCGTCTCTAAGCTTTACAGTGGAGGAAATAATTATTT
GACCCCTCACTGATTTTGTAAGTTTGTCCAATGACAAAGAAATGAAAAGTCTCAGAACAGTATCATTTCA
ATGGTAGGTTTATTTTAACAGTGGCAGATAGCACATCAAAAGGAAAATCGAAAAAATAACTTTAAATAAA
AGATAGCAACTGATTTGCATTTCATTGAGTGAAATAAGTTTTTGAACCCCTACCAACCATTAAGAGTTCT
GGCTCCCACAGAGTGGTTAGACACTTCTACTCAATTAGTCAACCTCATTAAGGACACCTGTCTTAACTAG
TCACCTGTATAAAAGACACCTGTCCACAGAATCAATCAATCAAGCAGACTCCAAACTCTCCAACACCGGT
GCTAGCAATTCTACCGGGTAGGGGAGGCGCTTTTCCCAAGGCAGTCTGGAGCATGCGCTTTAGCAGCCCC
GCTGGGCACTTGGCGCTACACAAGTGGCCTCTGGCCTCGCACACATTCCACATCCACCGGTAGGCGCCAA
CCGGCTCCGTTCTTTGGTGGCCCCTTCGCGCCACCTTCTACTCCTCCCCTAGTCAGGAAGTTCCCCCCCG
CCCCGCAGCTCGCGTCGTGCAGGACGTGACAAATGGAAGTAGCACGTCTCACTAGTCTCGTGCAGATGGA
CAGCACCGCTGAGCAATGGAAGCGGGTAGGCCTTTGGGGCAGCGGCCAATAGCAGCTTTGCTCCTTCGCT
TTCTGGGCTCAGAGGCTGGGAAGGGGTGGGTCCGGGGGCGGGCTCAGGGGCGGGCTCAGGGGCGGGGCGG
GCGCCCGAAGGTCCTCCGGAGGCCCGGCATTCTGCACGCTTCAAAAGCGCACGTCTGCCGCGCTGTTCTC
CTCTTCCTCATCTCCGGGCCTTTCGACCTGCAGCCAACGCCACCATGGGGACCGAGTACAAGCCCACGGT
GCGCCTCGCCACCCGCGACGACGTCCCCCGGGCCGTACGCACCCTCGCCGCCGCGTTCGCCGACTACCCC
GCCACGCGCCACACCGTCGACCCGGACCGCCACATCGAGCGGGTCACCGAGCTGCAAGAACTCTTCCTCA
CGCGCGTCGGGCTCGACATCGGCAAGGTGTGGGTCGCGGACGACGGCGCCGCGGTGGCGGTCTGGACCAC
GCCGGAGAGCGTCGAAGCGGGGGCGGTGTTCGCCGAGATCGGCCCGCGCATGGCCGAGTTGAGCGGTTCC
CGGCTGGCCGCGCAGCAACAGATGGAAGGCCTCCTGGCGCCGCACCGGCCCAAGGAGCCCGCGTGGTTCC
TGGCCACCGTCGGCGTCTCGCCCGACCACCAGGGCAAGGGTCTGGGCAGCGCCGTCGTGCTCCCCGGAGT
GGAGGCGGCCGAGCGCGCCGGGGTGCCCGCCTTCCTGGAGACCTCCGCGCCCCGCAACCTCCCCTTCTAC
GAGCGGCTCGGCTTCACCGTCACCGCCGACGTCGAGGTGCCCGAAGGACCGCGCACCTGGTGCATGACCC
GCAAGCCCGGTGCCATCGATGCCACTAACTTCTCCCTGTTGAAACAAGCAGGGGATGTCGAAGAGAATCC
CGGGCCAATGGTGAGCAAGGGCGAGGAGCTGTTCACCGGGGTGGTGCCCATCCTGGTCGAGCTGGACGGC
GACGTAAACGGCCACAAGTTCAGCGTGTCCGGCGAGGGCGAGGGCGATGCCACCTACGGCAAGCTGACCC
TGAAGTTCATCTGCACCACCGGCAAGCTGCCCGTGCCCTGGCCCACCCTCGTGACCACCCTGACCTACGG
CGTGCAGTGCTTCAGCCGCTACCCCGACCACATGAAGCAGCACGACTTCTTCAAGTCCGCCATGCCCGAA
GGCTACGTCCAGGAGCGCACCATCTTCTTCAAGGACGACGGCAACTACAAGACCCGCGCCGAGGTGAAGT
TCGAGGGCGACACCCTGGTGAACCGCATCGAGCTGAAGGGCATCGACTTCAAGGAGGACGGCAACATCCT
GGGGCACAAGCTGGAGTACAACTACAACAGCCACAACGTCTATATCATGGCCGACAAGCAGAAGAACGGC
ATCAAGGTGAACTTCAAGATCCGCCACAACATCGAGGACGGCAGCGTGCAGCTCGCCGACCACTACCAGC
AGAACACCCCCATCGGCGACGGCCCCGTGCTGCTGCCCGACAACCACTACCTGAGCACCCAGTCCGCCCT
GAGCAAAGACCCCAACGAGAAGCGCGATCACATGGTCCTGCTGGAGTTCGTGACCGCCGCCGGGATCACT
CTCGGCATGGACGAGCTGTACAAGTAATTAATTAAGCTCGCTGATCAGCCTCGACTGTGCCTTCTAGTTG
CCAGCCATCTGTTGTTTGCCCCTCCCCCGTGCCTTCCTTGACCCTGGAAGGTGCCACTCCCACTGTCCTT
TCCTAATAAAATGAGGAAATTGCATCGCATTGTCTGAGTAGGTGTCATTCTATTCTGGGGGGTGGGGTGG
GGCAGGACAGCAAGGGGGAGGATTGGGAAGACAATAGCAGGCATGCTGGGGATGCGGTGGGCTCTATGGC
TTCTGAGGCGCGCCCTCGAGGTCTTTTTTTGTTAGAGGGTTCAAAAACTTATTTCACTCAATGAAATGCA
AATCAGTTGCTATCTTTTATTTAAAGTTATTTTTTCGATTTTCCTTTTGATGTGCTATCTGCCACTGTTA
AAATAAACCTACCATTGAAATGATACTGTTCTGAGACTTTTCATTTCTTTGTCATTGGACAAACTTACAA
AATCAGTGAGGGGTCAAATAATTATTTCCTCCACTGTAGGGCCCAGAGACGGAGTCACTGCCAACCGAGA
CGGTCATAGCTGTTTCCTGTGTGCCGCTTCCTCGCTCACTGACTCGCTGCGCTCGGTCGTTCGGCTGCGG
CGAGCGGTATCAGCTCACTCAAAGGCGGTAATACGGTTACCCACAGAATCAGGGGATAACGCAGGAAAGA
ACATGTGAGCAAAAGGCCAGCAAAAGGCCAGGAACCGTAAAAAGGCCGCGTTGCTGGCGTTTTTCCATAG
GCTCCGCCCCCCTGACGAGCATCACAAAAATCGACGCTCAAGTCAGAGGTGGCGAAACCCGACAGGACTA
TAAAGATACCAGGCGTTTCCCCCTGGAAGCTCCCTCGTGCGCTCTCCTGTTCCGACCCTGCCGCTTACCG
GATACCTGTCCGCCTTTCTCCCTTCGGGAAGCGTGGCGCTTTCTCATAGCTCACGCTGTAGGTATCTCAG
TTCGGTGTAGGTCGTTCGCTCCAAGCTGGGCTGTGTGCACGAACCCCCCGTTCAGCCCGACCGCTGCGCC
TTATCCGGTAACTATCGTCTTGAGTCCAACCCGGTAAGACACGACTTATCGCCACTGGCAGCAGCCACTG
GTAACAGGATTAGCAGAGCGAGGTATGTAGGCGGTGCTACAGAGTTCTTGAAGTGGTGGCCTAACTACGG
CTACACTAGAAGAACAGTATTTGGTATCTGCGCTCTGCTGAAGCCAGTTACCTTCGGAAAAAGAGTTGGT
AGCTCTTGATCCGGCAAACAAACCACCGCTGGTAGCGGTGGTTTTTTTGTTTGCAAGCAGCAGATTACGC
GCAGAAAAAAAGGATCTCAAGAAGATCCTTTGATCTTTTCTACGGGGTCTGACGCTCAGTGGAACGAAAA
CTCACGTTAAGGGATTTTGGTCATGAGATTATCAAAAAGGATCTTCACCTAGATCCTTTTAAATTAAAAA
TGAAGTTTTAAATCAATCTAAAGTATATATGAGTAAACTTGGTCTGACAGTTACCAATGCTTAATCAGTG
AGGCACCTATCTCAGCGATCTGTCTCTTTCGTTCATCCATAGTTGCCTGACTCCCCGTCGTGTAGATAAC
TACGATACGGGAGGGCTTACCATCTGGCCCCAGTGCTGCAATAATACCGCGGGACCCACGCTCACCGGCT
CCAGATTTATCAGCAATAAACCAGCCAGCCGGAAGGGCCGAGCGCAGAAGTGGTCCTGCAACTTTATCCG
CCTCCATCCAGTCTATTAATTGTTGCCGGGAAGCTAGAGTAAGTAGTTCGCCAGTTAATAGTTTGCGCAA
CGTTGTTGCCATCGCTACAGGCATCGTGGTATCACGCTCGTCGTTTGGTATGGCTTCATTCAGCTCCGGT
TCCCAACGATCAAGGCGAGTTACATGATCCCCCATGTTGCGCAAAAAAGCGGTTAGCTCCTTCGGTCCTC
CGATCGTTGTCAGAAGTAAGTTGGCCGCCGTGTTATCACTCATGGTTATGGCAGCACTACATAATTCTCT
TACTGTCATGCCATCCGTAAGATGCTTTTCTGTGACTGGTGAGTACTCAACCAAGTCATTCTGAGAATAG
TGTATGCGGCGACCGAGTTGCTCTTGCCCGGCGTCAATACGGGATAATACCGCGCCACATAGCAGAACTT
TAAAAGTGCTCATCATTGGAAAACGTTCTTCGGGGCGAAAACTCTCAAGGATCTTACCGCTGTTGAGATC
CAGTTCGATGTAACCCACTCGTGCACCCAACTGATCTTCAGCATCTTTTACTTTCACCAGCGTTTCTGGG
TGAGCAAAAACAGGAAGGCAAAATGCCGCAAAAAAGGGAATAAGGGCGACACGGAAATGTTGAATACTCA
TACTCTTCCTTTTTCAATATTATTGAAGCATTTATCAGGGTTATTGTCTCATGAGCGGATACATATTTGA
ATGTATTTAG
Features (pLannotate 1.2.2; 8 found; start..end, strand, type, name):
    118..138     -  CDS            lacZα (fragment): LacZα fragment of β-galactosidase; lacZ fragment
    576..1075    +  promoter       PGK promoter: mouse phosphoglycerate kinase 1 promoter
   1100..1694    +  CDS            PuroR (fragment): puromycin N-acetyltransferase; pac from Streptomyces alboniger; confers resistance to puromycin
   1758..2477    +  CDS            EGFP: the original enhanced GFP (Yang et al., 1996) mammalian codon-optimized
   2505..2729    +  polyA_signal   bGH poly(A) signal: bovine growth hormone polyadenylation signal
   3212..3800    -  rep_origin     ori: high-copy-number ColE1/pMB1/pBR322/pUC origin of replication
   3971..4831    -  CDS            AmpR: β-lactamase; bla; confers resistance to ampicillin, carbenicillin, and related antibiotics
   4832..26      -  promoter       AmpR promoter (across the origin): bla
