[The description below was written by a language model from this plasmid's Addgene catalogue record and pLannotate feature annotations shown in this document.]
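Description:
pMV-Tc1-3_Xt is the donor plasmid of a two-component DNA transposon system, built on the pMV backbone and catalogued as a mammalian expression vector. It is a 4,910 nt high-copy plasmid maintained in E. coli through a ColE1/pUC-type origin and selected with ampicillin via the β-lactamase gene and its native promoter. A short remnant of lacZα is also detected, presumably a leftover of the cloning backbone.

The recorded insert is the pair of synthetic terminal inverted repeats (TIRs) of the Tc1-3_Xt transposon. The automated annotation does not recognise the TIRs themselves, so their exact positions are not given. The unannotated stretches on either side of the mammalian cassette are the likely locations, in keeping with the usual donor design in which the repeats flank the cargo to be mobilised. That cargo is a single transcription unit: the mouse PGK promoter drives a puromycin N-acetyltransferase coding sequence followed by EGFP, terminated by the bovine growth hormone polyadenylation signal. The short gap between the puromycin marker (annotated as a fragment, consistent with a missing stop codon) and EGFP suggests a linker or self-cleaving peptide joining the two, but the record does not state what it is.

No transposase is encoded on this plasmid, so transposition requires the matching Tc1-3_Xt transposase supplied separately, typically from a helper plasmid. Cells with stably integrated cargo can then be scored by puromycin resistance or sustained green fluorescence. The associated work surveyed many DNA transposons for activity in human cells as candidate genome engineering tools, and this donor serves to test or exploit Tc1-3_Xt in that setting.
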