Addgene plasmid #217054: pMV-Tc1-3_Xt
Purpose: Donor plasmid of Tc1-3_Xt Transposon
Depositing lab: Haoyi Wang. Depositing organization: Institute of Zoology, Chinese Academy of Sciences. Publication: Heterologous survey of 130 DNA transposons in human cells highlights their functional divergence and expands the genome engineering toolbox. Zhang T, Tan S, Tang N, Li Y, Zhang C, Sun J, Guo Y, Gao H, Cai Y, Sun W, Wang C, Fu L, Ma H, Wu Y, Hu X, Zhang X, Gee P, Yan W, Zhao Y, Chen Q, Guo B, Wang H, Zhang YE. Cell. 2024 Jul 11;187(14):3741-3760.e30. doi: 10.1016/j.cell.2024.05.007. Epub 2024 Jun 5. PubMed 38843831.
Backbone
  Vector backbone: pMV
  Vector type: Mammalian Expression
Growth in bacteria
  Bacterial resistance: Ampicillin, 100 μg/mL
  Growth temperature: 37°C
  Growth strain: DH5alpha
  Copy number: High Copy
Gene/Insert
  Gene/Insert name: TIRs of Tc1-3_Xt transposon (alt name: Tc1-3_Xt)
  Species: Synthetic
  Cloning method: Restriction Enzyme; 5′ cloning site Unknown (unknown if destroyed); 3′ cloning site Unknown (unknown if destroyed)
Terms and licenses: Academic/Nonprofit Terms; Industry Terms: Not Available to Industry
How to cite: pMV-Tc1-3_Xt was a gift from Haoyi Wang (Addgene plasmid # 217054 ; http://n2t.net/addgene:217054 ; RRID:Addgene_217054)
